Addgene plasmid #186426: pDGB3omega1_KanR_BastaR
Purpose: optimisation of phosphinothricin (Basta) selection in plant cells; combines kanamycin resistance gene (nptII) and Basta resistance gene (bar)
Depositing lab: Lukas Fischer. Depositing organization: Charles University. Publication: Sulfadiazine and phosphinothricin selection systems optimised for the transformation of tobacco BY-2 cells. Kobercova E, Srba M, Fischer L. Plant Cell Rep. 2023 Jan 7. doi: 10.1007/s00299-022-02975-7. PubMed 36609768.
Backbone
  Vector backbone: pDGB3_omega1 (Plasmid #68238)
  Backbone manufacturer: GoldenBraid 2.0 kit from Diego Orzaez (Addgene kit # 1000000076 ), IBMCP, Valencia, Spain
  Backbone size w/o insert (bp): 6702
  Total vector size (bp): 10121
  Vector type: Plant Expression, Synthetic Biology ; binary vector for Escherichia coli and Agrobacterium tumefaciens-mediated plant transformation
Growth in bacteria
  Bacterial resistance: Spectinomycin, 50 μg/mL
  Growth temperature: 37°C
  Growth strain: DH5alpha
  Copy number: High Copy
Gene/Insert 1
  Gene/Insert name: KanR (alt names: kanamycin resistance; neomycin phosphotransferase II with nopaline synthase promoter/terminator; nptII)
  Species: A. thaliana (mustard weed), Synthetic
  Insert size (bp): 1398
  Mutation: BsaI and BsmBI sites removed
  Promoter: Pnos
  Cloning method: Restriction Enzyme; 5′ cloning site BsmBI (destroyed during cloning); 3′ cloning site BsmBI (destroyed during cloning)
  Sequencing primers: 5′ pDGB3_omega_F: GGTGGCAGGATATATTGTGG; 3′ pDGB3_omega_R: CTTAGGTTTACCCGCCAATA
Gene/Insert 2
  Gene/Insert name: BastaR (alt names: bar gene for plant expression; phosphinothricin (bialaphos) resistance; phosphinothricin N-acetyltransferase)
  Species: A. thaliana (mustard weed), Synthetic
  Insert size (bp): 2021
  Mutation: BsaI and BsmBI sites removed
  Promoter: CaMV 35S
  Cloning method: Restriction Enzyme; 5′ cloning site BsmBI (destroyed during cloning); 3′ cloning site BsmBI (destroyed during cloning)
  Sequencing primers: 5′ pDGB3_omega_F: GGTGGCAGGATATATTGTGG; 3′ pDGB3_omega_R: CTTAGGTTTACCCGCCAATA
Resource information
  A portion of this plasmid was derived from a plasmid made by: we combined pEGB Tnos:NptII:Pnos (#68212, Addgene) and pDGB1alpha2_BastaR, which was prepared by Tomáš Moravec, IEB, Prague, Czech Republic
Terms and licenses: Academic/Nonprofit Terms; Industry Terms: Not Available to Industry
How to cite: pDGB3omega1_KanR_BastaR was a gift from Lukas Fischer (Addgene plasmid # 186426 ; http://n2t.net/addgene:186426 ; RRID:Addgene_186426)
