[The description below was written by a language model from this plasmid's Addgene catalogue record and pLannotate feature annotations shown in this document.]
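Description:
pDGB3omega1_KanR_BastaR is a GoldenBraid binary vector built on the pDGB3_omega1 backbone for Agrobacterium tumefaciens-mediated plant transformation. The backbone carries a high-copy ColE1/pMB1-type origin with a pBR322 bom site for propagation in E. coli, together with the pVS1 replicon (oriV, RepA and the StaA stability protein) that maintains the plasmid in Agrobacterium. Bacterial selection is by spectinomycin through the aadA gene. Short annotated fragments of lacZα, rop, a gentamicin resistance gene and an integron Pc promoter appear to be backbone remnants rather than functional units. The catalogue lists a total size of 10,121 bp, whereas the sequenced record is 10,202 nt.

Between the nopaline-type left and right T-DNA border repeats lie two plant selectable marker units assembled by BsmBI cloning, with the sites destroyed in the process and internal BsaI and BsmBI sites removed from both inserts. The first, on the reverse strand, is nptII (neomycin phosphotransferase II) under the nopaline synthase promoter and terminator, conferring kanamycin resistance. The second, in the opposite, divergent orientation, is the bar gene encoding phosphinothricin N-acetyltransferase, which inactivates phosphinothricin (Basta, glufosinate) by acetylation. It is driven by an enhanced CaMV 35S promoter with a duplicated enhancer, followed by a TEV-type 5′ leader element. The feature table does not annotate a terminator for the bar unit.

Having both markers on a single T-DNA means the same transformation events can be selected with either kanamycin or phosphinothricin. The stated purpose is optimisation of phosphinothricin selection in plant cells, and the associated work concerns transformation of tobacco BY-2 cells.
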