Features (pLannotate 1.2.2; 19 found; start..end, strand, type, name):
     28..280     -  terminator     NOS terminator: nopaline synthase terminator and poly(A) signal
    323..1114    -  CDS            neo: KKA2_KLEPN - Also known as kan, nptII. Experimental evidence at protein level: Swiss-Prot protein existence level 1. Resistance to kanamycin, neomycin, paromomycin, ribostamycin, butirosin and gentamicin B. From Klebsiella pneumoniae.
   1148..1327    -  promoter       NOS promoter: nopaline synthase promoter
   1505..2176    +  promoter       CaMV 35S promoter (enhanced): cauliflower mosaic virus 35S promoter with a duplicated enhancer region
   2215..2251    +  ncRNA          PK1-TEV CVMV: Accession: RF01102 - 5'-leader pseudoknot of TEV/CVMV
   2328..2876    +  CDS            bar: PAT_STRHY - Experimental evidence at protein level: Swiss-Prot protein existence level 1. Inactivates phosphinothricin (PPT) by transfer of an acetyl group from acetyl CoA. Can also acetylate demethylphosphinothricin but not PTT or glutamate. This enzyme is an effector of phosphinothricin tripeptide (PTT or bialaphos) resistance. From Streptomyces hygroscopicus. Introduced by genetic manipulation and expressed in glufosinate-tolerant maize by Dekalb Genetics.
   3445..3499    +  CDS            lacZα (fragment): LacZα fragment of β-galactosidase; lacZ fragment
   3521..3545    +  misc_feature   RB T-DNA repeat: right border repeat from nopaline C58 T-DNA
   3885..4286    +  CDS            Y4CG_SINFN (fragment): Protein inferred from homology: Swiss-Prot protein existence level 3. From Sinorhizobium fredii (strain NBRC 101917 / NGR234).
   4846..5475    +  CDS            pVS1 StaA: stability protein from the Pseudomonas plasmid pVS1 (Heeb et al., 2000)
   5904..6977    +  CDS            pVS1 RepA: replication protein from the Pseudomonas plasmid pVS1 (Heeb et al., 2000)
   7043..7237    +  rep_origin     pVS1 oriV: origin of replication for the Pseudomonas plasmid pVS1 (Heeb et al., 2000)
   7440..7479    +  CDS            rop (fragment): Rop protein, which maintains plasmids at low copy number; rop
   7581..7721    +  misc_feature   bom: basis of mobility region from pBR322
   7907..8495    -  rep_origin     ori: high-copy-number ColE1/pMB1/pBR322/pUC origin of replication
   8586..9374    -  CDS            aadA: S3AD_ECOLX - Experimental evidence at protein level: Swiss-Prot protein existence level 1. Mediates bacterial resistance to the antibiotics streptomycin and spectinomycin. From Escherichia coli.
   9381..9437    -  CDS            GmR (fragment): gentamycin acetyltransferase; aacC1; confers resistance to gentamycin
   9613..9636    -  promoter       Pc promoter (fragment): intI1 (promoter lies within the coding sequence); class 1 integron promoter
  10160..10184   +  misc_feature   LB T-DNA repeat: left border repeat from nopaline C58 T-DNA
>Addgene plasmid #186426 | pDGB3omega1_KanR_BastaR | addgene full sequence | sequence record 369066 | Addgene NGS Result
GGAGAGCGATCAGCTTGCATGCCGGTCGATCTAGTAACATAGATGACACCGCGCGCGATAATTTATCCTA
GTTTGCGCGCTATATTTTGTTTTCTATCGCGTATTAAATGTATAATTGCGGGACTCTAATCATAAAAACC
CATCTCATAAATAACGTCATGCATTACATGTTAATTATTACATGCTTAACGTAATTCAACAGAAATTATA
TGATAATCATGGCAAGACCGGCAACAGGATTCAATCTTAAGAAACTTTATTGCCAAATGTTTGAACGATC
TGCTTGACTCTAGCTAGAGTCCGAACCCCAGAGTCCCGCTCAGAAGAACTCGTCAAGAAGGCGATAGAAG
GCTATGCGCTGCGAATCGGGAGCGGCGATACCGTAAAGCACGAGGAAGCGGTCAGCCCATTCGCCGCCAA
GCTCTTCAGCAATATCACGGGTAGCCAACGCTATGTCCTGATAGCGGTCCGCCACACCCAGCCGGCCACA
GTCGATGAATCCAGAAAAGCGGCCATTTTCCACCATGATATTCGGCAAGCAGGCGTCGCCGTGGGTCACG
ACGAGATCCTCGCCGTCGGGCATCCGCGCCTTGAGCCTGGCGAACAGTTCGGCTGGCGCGAGCCCCTGAT
GCTCTTCGTCCAGATCATCCTGATCGACAAGACCGGCTTCCATCCGAGTACGTGCTCGCTCGATGCGGTG
TTTCGCTTGGTGGTCGAATGGGCAGGTAGCCGGATCAAGCGTATGCAGCCGCCGCATTGCATCAGCCATG
ATGGATACTTTCTCGGCAGGAGCAAGGTGAGATGACAGGAGATCCTGCCCCGGCACTTCGCCCAATAGCA
GCCAGTCCCTTCCCGCTTCAGTGACAACGTCGAGCACAGCTGCGCAAGGAACGCCCGTCGTGGCCAGCCA
CGATAGCCGCGCTGCCTCGTCTTGGAGTTCATTCAGGGCACCGGACAGGTCGGTCTTGACAAAAAGAACC
GGGCGCCCCTGCGCTGACAGCCGGAACACGGCGGCATCAGAGCAGCCGATTGTCTGTTGTGCCCAGTCAT
AGCCGAATAGCCTCTCCACCCAAGCGGCCGGAGAACCTGCGTGCAATCCATCTTGTTCAATCATGCCTCG
ATCGAGTTGAGAGTGAATATGAGACTCTAATTGGATACCGAGGGGAATTTATGGAACGTCAGTGGAGCAT
TTTTGACAAGAAATATTTGCTAGCTGATAGTGACCTTAGGCGACTTTTGAACGCGCAATAATGGTTTCTG
ACGTATGTGCTTAGCTCATTAAACTCCAGAAACCCGCGGCTCAGTGGCTCCTTCAACGTTGCGGTTCTGT
CAGTTCCAAACGTAAAACGGCTTGTCCCGCGTCATCGGCGGGGGTCATACCGTGACTCCCTTAATTCTCA
TGTATCTCCGTCAGGAGATGCCTGCAGGTCAACATGGTGGAGCACGACACACTTGTCTACTCCAAAAATA
TCAAAGATACAGTCTCAGAAGACCAAAGGGCAATTGAGACTTTTCAACAAAGGGTAATATCCGGAAACCT
CCTCGGATTCCATTGCCCAGCTATCTGTCACTTTATTGTGAAGATAGTGGAAAAGGAAGGTGGCTCCTAC
AAATGCCATCATTGCGATAAAGGAAAGGCCATCGTTGAAGATGCCTCTGCCGACAGTGGTCCCAAAGATG
GACCCCCACCCACGAGGAGCATCGTGGAAAAAGAAGACGTTCCAACCACGTCTTCAAAGCAAGTGGATTG
ATGTGATAACATGGTGGAGCACGACACACTTGTCTACTCCAAAAATATCAAAGATACAGTCTCAGAAGAC
CAAAGGGCAATTGAGACTTTTCAACAAAGGGTAATATCCGGAAACCTCCTCGGATTCCATTGCCCAGCTA
TCTGTCACTTTATTGTGAAGATAGTGGAAAAGGAAGGTGGCTCCTACAAATGCCATCATTGCGATAAAGG
AAAGGCCATCGTTGAAGATGCCTCTGCCGACAGTGGTCCCAAAGATGGACCCCCACCCACGAGGAGCATC
GTGGAAAAAGAAGACGTTCCAACCACGTCTTCAAAGCAAGTGGATTGATGTGATATCTCCACTGACGTAA
GGGATGACGCACAATCCCACTATCCTTCGCAAGACCCTTCCTCTATATAAGGAAGTTCATTTCATTTGGA
GAGGACCTCGAGAATTAATTCTCAACACAACATATACAAAACAAACGAATCTCAAGCAATCAAGCATTCT
ACTTCTATTGCAGCAATTTAAATCATTTCTTTTAAAGCAAAAGCAATTTTCTGAAAATTTTCACCATTTA
CGAACGGGGGATCTACCATGAGCCCAGAACGACGCCCGGCCGACATCCGCCGTGCCACCGAGGCGGACAT
GCCGGCGGTCTGCACCATCGTCAACCACTACATCGAGACAAGCACGGTCAACTTCCGTACCGAGCCGCAG
GAACCGCAGGAGTGGACGGACGACCTCGTCCGTCTGCGGGAGCGCTATCCCTGGCTCGTCGCCGAGGTGG
ACGGCGAGGTCGCCGGCATAGCCTACGCGGGCCCCTGGAAGGCACGCAACGCCTACGACTGGACGGCCGA
GTCGACCGTGTACGTATCCCCCCGCCACCAGCGGACGGGACTGGGCTCCACGCTCTACACCCACCTGCTG
AAGTCCCTGGAGGCACAGGGCTTCAAGAGCGTGGTCGCTGTCATCGGGCTGCCCAACGACCCGAGCGTGC
GCATGCACGAGGCGCTCGGATATGCCCCCCGCGGCATGCTGCGGGCGGCCGGCTTCAAGCACGGGAACTG
GCATGACGTGGGTTTCTGGCAGCTGGACTTCAGCCTGCCGGTACCGCCCCGTCCGGTCCTGCCCGTCACC
GAGATCTGCTCAACAATCTAGCTAGAGTTTGCTCCTATCTATATGTAATAAGGTATGCTGATATGCACTA
TTCAAATAGGAGCATTAGCTATGTTTGTTAATGTCACTTTATGTTATGTGGGTAAGTCACCTAAGACACT
CCACGTACCTACTTGTTGTCTCTTACGCGGCTTTAATAAATCTTCTGCCCTTGTTCCATATTTACTAATT
ATCCCTTTCTTCACTAAAAGAAAATTGTTATCATTAAGTATTAGTCTTTAGAACATATGAGGTCTTTAAT
TGGGTAGGTTTTACAAATTAACTAATATAAAATGTCATAAAATCCACGTGGTTAAACAAATGCAGAAAAT
CGACGTCGTCTATTGGACCGACAGTTGCTATTAATATAATGGGCCACCATAGTAGACTGACAAATAAATT
ACCTGACAACATCGTTTCACAAAAAAACAAACACAAAAAGGGAGTGCATTTTCCAGGGCATTTTTGTAAT
AAAAAACAGTTAAAAGGGAGTGCAATAGAAATATAGGGGTGTGGAAATAGTGATTTGAGCACGTCTTGAA
GCGAATTAGCTTGGCACTGGCCGTCGTTTTACAACGTCGTGACTGGGAAAACCCTGGCGTTACCCAACTC
GCTGTCATGAGACCGGATCCTGACAGGATATATTGGCGGGTAAACCTAAGAGAAAAGAGCGTTTATTAGA
ATAATCGGATATTTAAAAGGGCGTGAAAAGGTTTATCCGTTCGTCCATTTGTATGTGCATGCCAACCACA
GGGTTCCCCTCGGGATCAAAGTACTTTGATCCAACCCCTCCGCTGCTATAGTGCAGTCGGCTTCTGACGT
TCAGTGCAGCCGTCATCTGAAAACGACATGTCGCACAAGTCCTAAGTTACGCGACAGGCTGCCGCCCTGC
CCTTTTCCTGGCGTTTTCTTGTCGCGTGTTTTAGTCGCATAAAGTAGAATACTTGCGACTAGAACCGGAG
ACATTACGCCATGAACAAGAGCGCCGCCGCTGGCCTGCTGGGCTATGCCCGCGTCAGCACCGACGACCAG
GACTTGACCAACCAACGGGCCGAACTGCACGCGGCCGGCTGCACCAAGCTGTTTTCCGAGAAGATCACCG
GCACCAGGCGCGACCGCCCGGAGCTGGCCAGGATGCTTGACCACCTACGCCCTGGCGACGTTGTGACAGT
GACCAGGCTAGACCGCCTGGCCCGCAGCACCCGCGACCTACTGGACATTGCCGAGCGCATCCAGGAGGCC
GGCGCGGGCCTGCGTAGCCTGGCAGAGCCGTGGGCCGACACCACCACGCCGGCCGGCCGCATGGTGTTGA
CCGTGTTCGCCGGCATTGCCGAGTTCGAGCGTTCCCTAATCATCGACCGCACCCGGAGCGGGCGCGAGGC
CGCCAAGGCCCGAGGCGTGAAGTTTGGCCCCCGCCCTACCCTCACCCCGGCACAGATCGCGCACGCCCGC
GAGCTGATCGACCAGGAAGGCCGCACCGTGAAAGAGGCGGCTGCACTGCTTGGCGTGCATCGCTCGACCC
TGTACCGCGCACTTGAGCGCAGCGAGGAAGTGACGCCCACCGAGGCCAGGCGGCGCGGTGCCTTCCGTGA
GGACGCATTGACCGAGGCCGACGCCCTGGCGGCCGCCGAGAATGAACGCCAAGAGGAACAAGCATGAAAC
CGCACCAGGACGGCCAGGACGAACCGTTTTTCATTACCGAAGAGATCGAGGCGGAGATGATCGCGGCCGG
GTACGTGTTCGAGCCGCCCGCGCACCTCTCAACCGTGCGGCTGCATGAAATCCTGGCCGGTTTGTCTGAT
GCCAAGCTGGCGGCCTGGCCGGCCAGCTTGGCCGCTGAAGAAACCGAGCGCCGCCGTCTAAAAAGGTGAT
GTGTATTTGAGTAAAACAGCTTGCGTCATGCGGTCGCTGCGTATATGATGCGATGAGTAAATAAACAAAT
ACGCAAGGGGAACGCATGAAGGTTATCGCTGTACTTAACCAGAAAGGCGGGTCAGGCAAGACGACCATCG
CAACCCATCTAGCCCGCGCCCTGCAACTCGCCGGGGCCGATGTTCTGTTAGTCGATTCCGATCCCCAGGG
CAGTGCCCGCGATTGGGCGGCCGTGCGGGAAGATCAACCGCTAACCGTTGTCGGCATCGACCGCCCGACG
ATTGACCGCGACGTGAAGGCCATCGGCCGGCGCGACTTCGTAGTGATCGACGGAGCGCCCCAGGCGGCGG
ACTTGGCTGTGTCCGCGATCAAGGCAGCCGACTTCGTGCTGATTCCGGTGCAGCCAAGCCCTTACGACAT
ATGGGCCACCGCCGACCTGGTGGAGCTGGTTAAGCAGCGCATTGAGGTCACGGATGGAAGGCTACAAGCG
GCCTTTGTCGTGTCGCGGGCGATCAAAGGCACGCGCATCGGCGGTGAGGTTGCCGAGGCGCTGGCCGGGT
ACGAGCTGCCCATTCTTGAGTCCCGTATCACGCAGCGCGTGAGCTACCCAGGCACTGCCGCCGCCGGCAC
AACCGTTCTTGAATCAGAACCCGAGGGCGACGCTGCCCGCGAGGTCCAGGCGCTGGCCGCTGAAATTAAA
TCAAAACTCATTTGAGTTAATGAGGTAAAGAGAAAATGAGCAAAAGCACAAACACGCTAAGTGCCGGCCG
TCCGAGCGCACGCAGCAGCAAGGCTGCAACGTTGGCCAGCCTGGCAGACACGCCAGCCATGAAGCGGGTC
AACTTTCAGTTGCCGGCGGAGGATCACACCAAGCTGAAGATGTACGCGGTACGCCAAGGCAAGACCATTA
CCGAGCTGCTATCTGAATACATCGCGCAGCTACCAGAGTAAATGAGCAAATGAATAAATGAGTAGATGAA
TTTTAGCGGCTAAAGGAGGCGGCATGGAAAATCAAGAACAACCAGGCACCGACGCCGTGGAATGCCCCAT
GTGTGGAGGAACGGGCGGTTGGCCAGGCGTAAGCGGCTGGGTTGCCTGCCGGCCCTGCAATGGCACTGGA
ACCCCCAAGCCCGAGGAATCGGCGTGAGCGGTCGCAAACCATCCGGCCCGGTACAAATCGGCGCGGCGCT
GGGTGATGACCTGGTGGAGAAGTTGAAGGCCGCGCAGGCCGCCCAGCGGCAACGCATCGAGGCAGAAGCA
CGCCCCGGTGAATCGTGGCAAGCGGCCGCTGATCGAATCCGCAAAGAATCCCGGCAACCGCCGGCAGCCG
GTGCGCCGTCGATTAGGAAGCCGCCCAAGGGCGACGAGCAACCAGATTTTTTCGTTCCGATGCTCTATGA
CGTGGGCACCCGCGATAGTCGCAGCATCATGGACGTGGCCGTTTTCCGTCTGTCGAAGCGTGACCGACGA
GCTGGCGAGGTGATCCGCTACGAGCTTCCAGACGGGCACGTAGAGGTTTCCGCAGGGCCGGCCGGCATGG
CCAGTGTGTGGGATTACGACCTGGTACTGATGGCGGTTTCCCATCTAACCGAATCCATGAACCGATACCG
GGAAGGGAAGGGAGACAAGCCCGGCCGCGTGTTCCGTCCACACGTTGCGGACGTACTCAAGTTCTGCCGG
CGAGCCGATGGCGGAAAGCAGAAAGACGACCTGGTAGAAACCTGCATTCGGTTAAACACCACGCACGTTG
CCATGCAGCGTACGAAGAAGGCCAAGAACGGCCGCCTGGTGACGGTATCCGAGGGTGAAGCCTTGATTAG
CCGCTACAAGATCGTAAAGAGCGAAACCGGGCGGCCGGAGTACATCGAGATCGAGCTAGCTGATTGGATG
TACCGCGAGATCACAGAAGGCAAGAACCCGGACGTGCTGACGGTTCACCCCGATTACTTTTTGATCGATC
CCGGCATCGGCCGTTTTCTCTACCGCCTGGCACGCCGCGCCGCAGGCAAGGCAGAAGCCAGATGGTTGTT
CAAGACGATCTACGAACGCAGTGGCAGCGCCGGAGAGTTCAAGAAGTTCTGTTTCACCGTGCGCAAGCTG
ATCGGGTCAAATGACCTGCCGGAGTACGATTTGAAGGAGGAGGCGGGGCAGGCTGGCCCGATCCTAGTCA
TGCGCTACCGCAACCTGATCGAGGGCGAAGCATCCGCCGGTTCCTAATGTACGGAGCAGATGCTAGGGCA
AATTGCCCTAGCAGGGGAAAAAGGTCGAAAAGGACTCTTTCCTGTGGATAGCACGTACATTGGGAACCCA
AAGCCGTACATTGGGAACCGGAACCCGTACATTGGGAACCCAAAGCCGTACATTGGGAACCGGTCACACA
TGTAAGTGACTGATATAAAAGAGAAAAAAGGCGATTTTTCCGCCTAAAACTCTTTAAAACTTATTAAAAC
TCTTAAAACCCGCCTGGCCTGTGCATAACTGTCTGGCCAGCGCACAGCCGAAGAGCTGCAAAAAGCGCCT
ACCCTTCGGTCGCTGCGCTCCCTACGCCCCGCCGCTTCGCGTCGGCCTATCGCGGCCGCTGGCCGCTCAA
AAATGGCTGGCCTACGGCCAGGCAATCTACCAGGGCGCGGACAAGCCGCGCCGTCGCCACTCGACCGCCG
GCGCCCACATCAAGGCACCCTGCCTCGCGCGTTTCGGTGATGACGGTGAAAACCTCTGACACATGCAGCT
CCCGGTGACGGTCACAGCTTGTCTGTAAGCGGATGCCGGGAGCAGACAAGCCCGTCAGGGCGCGTCAGCG
GGTGTTGGCGGGTGTCGGGGCGCAGCCATGACCCAGTCACGTAGCGATAGCGGAGTGTATACTGGCTTAA
CTATGCGGCATCAGAGCAGATTGTACTGAGAGTGCACCATATGCGGTGTGAAATACCGCACAGATGCGTA
AGGAGAAAATACCGCATCAGGCGCTCTTCCGCTTCCTCGCTCACTGACTCGCTGCGCTCGGTCGTTCGGC
TGCGGCGAGCGGTATCAGCTCACTCAAAGGCGGTAATACGGTTATCCACAGAATCAGGGGATAACGCAGG
AAAGAACATGTGAGCAAAAGGCCAGCAAAAGGCCAGGAACCGTAAAAAGGCCGCGTTGCTGGCGTTTTTC
CATAGGCTCCGCCCCCCTGACGAGCATCACAAAAATCGACGCTCAAGTCAGAGGTGGCGAAACCCGACAG
GACTATAAAGATACCAGGCGTTTCCCCCTGGAAGCTCCCTCGTGCGCTCTCCTGTTCCGACCCTGCCGCT
TACCGGATACCTGTCCGCCTTTCTCCCTTCGGGAAGCGTGGCGCTTTCTCATAGCTCACGCTGTAGGTAT
CTCAGTTCGGTGTAGGTCGTTCGCTCCAAGCTGGGCTGTGTGCACGAACCCCCCGTTCAGCCCGACCGCT
GCGCCTTATCCGGTAACTATCGTCTTGAGTCCAACCCGGTAAGACACGACTTATCGCCACTGGCAGCAGC
CACTGGTAACAGGATTAGCAGAGCGAGGTATGTAGGCGGTGCTACAGAGTTCTTGAAGTGGTGGCCTAAC
TACGGCTACACTAGAAGGACAGTATTTGGTATCTGCGCTCTGCTGAAGCCAGTTACCTTCGGAAAAAGAG
TTGGTAGCTCTTGATCCGGCAAACAAACCACCGCTGGTAGCGGTGGTTTTTTTGTTTGCAAGCAGCAGAT
TACGCGCAGAAAAAAAGGATCTCAAGAAGATCCTTTGATCTTTTCTACGGGGTCTGACGCTCAGTGGAAC
GAAAACTCACGTTAAGGGATTTTGGTCATGCATTCTAGGTGATTATTTGCCGACTACCTTGGTGATCTCG
CCTTTCACGTAGTGGACAAATTCTTCCAACTGATCTGCGCGCGAGGCCAAGCGATCTTCTTCTTGTCCAA
GATAAGCCTGTCTAGCTTCAAGTATGACGGGCTGATACTGGGCCGGCAGGCGCTCCATTGCCCAGTCGGC
AGCGACATCCTTCGGCGCGATTTTGCCGGTTACTGCGCTGTACCAAATGCGGGACAACGTAAGCACTACA
TTTCGCTCATCACCAGCCCAGTCGGGCGGCGAGTTCCATAGCGTTAAGGTTTCATTTAGCGCCTCAAATA
GATCCTGTTCAGGAACCGGATCAAAGAGTTCCTCCGCCGCTGGACCTACCAAGGCAACGCTATGTTCTCT
TGCTTTTGTCAGCAAGATAGCCAGATCAATGTCGATCGTGGCTGGCTCGAAGATACCTGCAAGAATGTCA
TTGCGCTGCCATTCTCCAAATTGCAGTTCGCGCTTAGCTGGATAACGCCACGGAATGATGTCGTCGTGCA
CAACAATGGTGACTTCTACAGCGCGGAGAATCTCGCTCTCTCCAGGGGAAGCCGAAGTTTCCAAAAGGTC
GTTGATCAAAGCTCGCCGCGTTGTTTCATCAAGCCTTACGGTCACCGTAACCAGCAAATCAATATCACTG
TGTGGCTTCAGGCCGCCATCCACTGCGGAGCCGTACAAATGTACGGCCAGCAACGTCGGTTCGAGATGGC
GCTCGATGACGCCAACTACCTCTGATAGTTGAGTCGATACTTCGGCGATCACCGCTTCCCTCATAATGTT
TAACTTTGTTTTAGGGCGACTGCCCTGCTGCGTAACATCGTTGCTGCTCCATAACATCAAACATCGACCC
ACGGCGTAACGCGCTTGCTGCTTGGATGCCCGAGGCATAGACTGTACCCCAAAAAAACAGTCATAACAAG
CCATGAAAACCGCCACTGCGCCGTTACCACCGCTGCGTTCGGTCAAGGTTCTGGACCAGTTGCGTGAGCG
CATACGCTACTTGCATTACAGCTTACGAACCGAACAGGCTTATGTCCACTGGGTTCGTGCCTTCATCCGT
TTCCACGGTGTGCGTCACCCGGCAACCTTGGGTAGCAGCGAAGTCGAGGCATTTCTGTCCTGGCTGGAAC
AGAACTTATTATTTCCTTCCTCTTTTCTACAGTATTTAAAGATACCCCAAGAAGCTAATTATAACAAGAC
GAACTCCAATTCACTGTTCCTTGCATTCTAAAACCTTAAATACCAGAAAACAGCTTTTTCAAAGTTGTTT
TCAAAGTTGGCGTATAACATAGTATCGACGGAGCCGATTTTGAAACCGCGGTGATCACAGGCAGCAACGC
TCTGTCATCGTTACAATCAACATGCTACCCTCCGCGAGATCATCCGTGTTTCAAACCCGGCAGCTTAGTT
GCCGTTCTTCCGAATAGCATCGGTAACATGAGCAAAGTCTGCCGCCTTACAACGGCTCTCCCGCTGACGC
CGTCCCGGACTGATGGGCTGCCTGTATCGAGTGGTGATTTTGTGCCGAGCTGCCGGTCGGGGAGCTGTTG
GCTGGCTGGTGGCAGGATATATTGTGGTGTAAACATAACGGATCCGGTCTCA
